>Addgene plasmid #36262 | pCMV_eYFP-eCFP | depositor full sequence | sequence record 45113 | pCMV_eYFP-eCFP sequence 5423 bps
AGCTGGAGTACAACTACATCAGCCACAACGTCTATATCACCGCCGACAAGCAGAAGAACGGCATCAAGGC
CAACTTCAAGATCCGCCACAACATCGAGGACGGCAGCGTGCAGCTCGCCGACCACTACCAGCAGAACACC
CCCATCGGCGACGGCCCCGTGCTGCTGCCCGACAACCACTACCTGAGCACCCAGTCCGCCCTGAGCAAAG
ACCCCAACGAGAAGCGCGATCACATGGTCCTGCTGGAGTTCGTGACCGCCGCCGGGATCACTCTCGGCAT
GGACGAGCTGTACAAGTAAAGCGGCCGCGACTCTAGATCATAATCAGCCATACCACATTTGTAGAGGTTT
TACTTGCTTTAAAAAACCTCCCACACCTCCCCCTGAACCTGAAACATAAAATGAATGCAATTGTTGTTGT
TAACTTGTTTATTGCAGCTTATAATGGTTACAAATAAAGCAATAGCATCACAAATTTCACAAATAAAGCA
TTTTTTTCACTGCATTCTAGTTGTGGTTTGTCCAAACTCATCAATGTATCTTAAGGCGTAAATTGTAAGC
GTTAATATTTTGTTAAAATTCGCGTTAAATTTTTGTTAAATCAGCTCATTTTTTAACCAATAGGCCGAAA
TCGGCAAAATCCCTTATAAATCAAAAGAATAGACCGAGATAGGGT
[37 nt withheld, positions 676-712]
AAAGAACGTGGACTCCAACGTCAAAGG
[49 nt withheld, positions 740-788]
T
[91 nt withheld, positions 790-880]
G
[124 nt withheld, positions 882-1005]
CAGGTGGCACTTTTCGGGGAAATGTGCGCGGAACCCCTATTTGTTTATTTTTCTAAATACATTCAAATAT
GTATCCGCTCATGAGACAATAACCCTGATAAATGCTTCAATAATATTGAAAAAGGAAGAGTCCTGAGGCG
GAAAGAACCAGCTGTGGAATGTGTGTCAGTTAGGGTGTGGAAAGTCCCCAGGCTCCCCAGCAGGCAGAAG
TATGCAAAGCATGCATCTCAATTAGTCAGCAACCAGGTGTGGAAAGTCCCCAGGCTCCCCAGCAGGCAGA
AGTATGCAAAGCATGCATCTCAATTAGTCAGCAACCATAGTCCCGCCCCTAACTCCGCCCATCCCGCCCC
TAACTCCGCCCAGTTCCGCCCATTCTCCGCCCCATGGCTGACTAATTTTTTTTATTTATGCAGAGGCCGA
GGCCGCCTCGGCCTCTGAGCTATTCCAGAAGTAGTGAGGAGGCTTTTTTGGAGGCCTAGGCTTTTGCAAA
GATCGATCAAGAGACAGGATGAGGATCGTTTCGCATGATTGAACAAGATGGATTGCACGCAGGTTCTCCG
GCCGCTTGGGTGGAGAGGCTATTCGGCTATGACTGGGCACAACAGACAATCGGCTGCTCTGATGCCGCCG
TGTTCCGGCTGTCAGCGCAGGGGCGCCCGGTTCTTTTTGTCAAGACCGACCTGTCCGGTGCCCTGAATGA
ACTGCAAGACGAGGCAGCGCGGCTATCGTGGCTGGCCACGACGGGCGTTCCTTGCGCAGCTGTGCTCGAC
GTTGTCACTGAAGCGGGAAGGGACTGGCTGCTATTGGGCGAAGTGCCGGGGCAGGATCTCCTGTCATCTC
ACCTTGCTCCTGCCGAGAAAGTATCCATCATGGCTGATGCAATGCGGCGGCTGCATACGCTTGATCCGGC
TACCTGCCCATTCGACCACCAAGCGAAACATCGCATCGAGCGAGCACGTACTCGGATGGAAGCCGGTCTT
GTCGATCAGGATGATCTGGACGAAGAGCATCAGGGGCTCGCGCCAGCCGAACTGTTCGCCAGGCTCAAGG
CGAGCATGCCCGACGGCGAGGATCTCGTCGTGACCCATGGCGATGCCTGCTTGCCGAATATCATGGTGGA
AAATGGCCGCTTTTCTGGATTCATCGACTGTGGCCGGCTGGGTGTGGCGGACCGCTATCAGGACATAGCG
TTGGCTACCCGTGATATTGCTGAAGAGCTTGGCGGCGAATGGGCTGACCGCTTCCTCGTGCTTTACGGTA
TCGCCGCTCCCGATTCGCAGCGCATCGCCTTCTATCGCCTTCTTGACGAGTTCTTCTGAGCGGGACTCTG
GGGTTCGAAATGACCGACCAAGCGACGCCCAACCTGCCATCACGAGATTTCGATTCCACCGCCGCCTTCT
ATGAAAGGTTGGGCTTCGGAATCGTTTTCCGGGACGCCGGCTGGATGATCCTCCAGCGCGGGGATCTCAT
GCTGGAGTTCTTCGCCCACCCTAGGGGGAGGCTAACTGAAACACGGAAGGAGACAATACCGGAAGGAACC
CGCGCTATGACGGCAATAAAAAGACAGAATAAAACGCACGGTGTTGGGTCGTTTGTTCATAAACGCGGGG
TTCGGTCCCAGGGCTGGCACTCTGTCGATACCCCACCGAGACCCCATTGGGGCCAATACGCCCGCGTTTC
TTCCTTTTCCCCACCCCACCCCCCAAGTTCGGGTGAAGGCCCAGGGCTCGCAGCCAACGTCGGGGCGGCA
GGCCCTGCCATAGCCTCAGGTTACTCATATATACTTTAGATTGATTTAAAACTTCATTTTTAATTTAAAA
GGATCTAGGTGAAGATCCTTTTTGATAATCTCATGACCAAAATCCCTTAACGTGAGTTTTCGTTCCACTG
AGCGTCAGACCCCGTAGAAAAGATCAAAGGATCTTCTTGAGATCCTTTTTTTCTGCGCGTAATCTGCTGC
TTGCAAACAAAAAAACCACCGCTACCAGCGGTGGTTTGTTTGCCGGATCAAGAGCTACCAACTCTTTTTC
CGAAGGTAACTGGCTTCAGCAGAGCGCAGATACCAAATACTGTCCTTCTAGTGTAGCCGTAGTTAGGCCA
CCACTTCAAGAACTCTGTAGCACCGCCTACATACCTCGCTCTGCTAATCCTGTTACCAGTGGCTGCTGCC
AGTGGCGATAAGTCGTGTCTTACCGGGTTGGACTCAAGACGATAGTTACCGGATAAGGCGCAGCGGTCGG
GCTGAACGGGGGGTTCGTGCACACAGCCCAGCTTGGAGCGAACGACCTACACCGAACTGAGATACCTACA
GCGTGAGCTATGAGAAAGCGCCACGCTTCCCGAAGGGAGAAAGGCGGACAGGTATCCGGTAAGCGGCAGG
GTCGGAACAGGAGAGCGCACGAGGGAGCTTCCAGGGGGAAACGCCTGGTATCTTTATAGTCCTGTCGGGT
TTCGCCACCTCTGACTTGAGCGTCGATTTTTGTGATGCTCGTCAGGGGGGCGGAGCCTATGGAAAAACGC
CAGCAACGCGGCCTTTTTACGGTTCCTGGCCTTTTGCTGGCCTTTTGCTCACATGTTCTTTCCTGCGTTA
TCCCCTGATTCTGTGGATAACCGTATTACCGCCATGCATTAGTTATTAATAGTAATCAATTACGGGGTCA
TTAGTTCATAGCCCATATATGGAGTTCCGCGTTACATAACTTACGGTAAATGGCCCGCCTGGCTGACCGC
CCAACGACCCCCGCCCATTGACGTCAATAATGACGTATGTTCCCATAGTAACGCCAATAGGGACTTTCCA
TTGACGTCAATGGGTGGAGTATTTACGGTAAACTGCCCACTTGGCAGTACATCAAGTGTATCATATGCCA
AGTACGCCCCCTATTGACGTCAATGACGGTAAATGGCCCGCCTGGCATTATGCCCAGTACATGACCTTAT
GGGACTTTCCTACTTGGCAGTACATCTACGTATTAGTCATCGCTATTACCATGGTGATGCGGTTTTGGCA
GTACATCAATGGGCGTGGATAGCGGTTTGACTCACGGGGATTTCCAAGTCTCCACCCCATTGACGTCAAT
GGGAGTTTGTTTTGGCACCAAAATCAACGGGACTTTCCAAAATGTCGTAACAACTCCGCCCCATTGACGC
AAATGGGCGGTAGGCGTGTACGGTGGGAGGTCTATATAAGCAGAGCTGGTTTAGTGAACCGTCAGATCCG
CTAGCGCTACCGGTCGCCACCATGGTGAGCAAGGGCGAGGAGCTGTTCACCGGGGTGGTGCCCATCCTGG
TCGAGCTGGACGGCGACGTAAACGGCCACAAGTTCAGCGTGTCCGGCGAGGGCGAGGGCGATGCCACCTA
CGGCAAGCTGACCCTGAAGTTCATCTGCACCACCGGCAAGCTGCCCGTGCCCTGGCCCACCCTCGTGACC
ACCTTCGGCTACGGCCTGCAGTGCTTCGCCCGCTACCCCGACCACATGAAGCAGCACGACTTCTTCAAGT
CCGCCATGCCCGAAGGCTACGTCCAGGAGCGCACCATCTTCTTCAAGGACGACGGCAACTACAAGACCCG
CGCCGAGGTGAAGTTCGAGGGCGACACCCTGGTGAACCGCATCGAGCTGAAGGGCATCGACTTCAAGGAG
GACGGCAACATCCTGGGGCACAAGCTGGAGTACAACTACAACAGCCACAACGTCTATATCATGGCCGACA
AGCAGAAGAACGGCATCAAGGTGAACTTCAAGATCCGCCACAACATCGAGGACGGCAGCGTGCAGCTCGC
CGACCACTACCAGCAGAACACCCCCATCGGCGACGGCCCCGTGCTGCTGCCCGACAACCACTACCTGAGC
TACCAGTCCGCCCTGAGCAAAGACCCCAACGAGAAGCGCGATCACATGGTCCTGCTGGAGTTCGTGACCG
CCGCCGGGATCACTCTCGGCATGGACGAGCTGTACAAGTCCGGACTCAGATCTCGAGGGGATCCACCGGT
CGCCACCATGGTGAGCAAGGGCGAGGAGCTGTTCACCGGGGTGGTGCCCATCCTGGTCGAGCTGGACGGC
GACGTAAACGGCCACAAGTTCAGCGTGTCCGGCGAGGGCGAGGGCGATGCCACCTACGGCAAGCTGACCC
TGAAGTTCATCTGCACCACCGGCAAGCTGCCCGTGCCCTGGCCCACCCTCGTGACCACCCTGACCTGGGG
CGTGCAGTGCTTCAGCCGCTACCCCGACCACATGAAGCAGCACGACTTCTTCAAGTCCGCCATGCCCGAA
GGCTACGTCCAGGAGCGCACCATCTTCTTCAAGGACGACGGCAACTACAAGACCCGCGCCGAGGTGAAGT
TCGAGGGCGACACCCTGGTGAACCGCATCGAGCTGAAGGGCATCGACTTCAAGGAGGACGGCAACATCCT
GGGGCACA
Features (pLannotate 1.2.2; 15 found; start..end, strand, type, name):
    316..399     +  CDS            large T antigen (fragment): large T antigen from SV40 (simian virus 40)
    422..543     +  polyA_signal   SV40 poly(A) signal: SV40 polyadenylation signal
    577..1005    -  rep_origin     f1 ori (sequence partly withheld): f1 bacteriophage origin of replication; arrow indicates direction of (+) strand synthesis
   1032..1136    +  promoter       AmpR promoter: bla
   1138..1495    +  promoter       SV40 promoter: SV40 enhancer and early promoter
   1530..2324    +  CDS            NeoR/KanR: aminoglycoside phosphotransferase from Tn5; aph(3')-II (or nptII); confers resistance to neomycin, kanamycin, and G418 (Geneticin®)
   2345..2497    +  CDS            ble (fragment): BLE_KLEPN - Experimental evidence at protein level: Swiss-Prot protein existence level 1. Binding protein with a strong affinity to the bleomycin family of antibiotics. Binds to CL990; an antimitotic-antibiotic compound. From Klebsiella pneumoniae.
   2556..2603    +  polyA_signal   HSV TK poly(A) signal: herpes simplex virus thymidine kinase polyadenylation signal (Cole and Stacy, 1985)
   2694..2710    -  polyA_signal   bGH poly(A) signal (fragment): bovine growth hormone polyadenylation signal
   2932..3520    +  rep_origin     ori: high-copy-number ColE1/pMB1/pBR322/pUC origin of replication
   3695..3998    +  enhancer       CMV enhancer: human cytomegalovirus immediate early enhancer
   3999..4202    +  promoter       CMV promoter: human cytomegalovirus (CMV) immediate early promoter
   4247..4963    +  CDS            EYFP: EYFP is a basic (constitutively fluorescent) green/yellow fluorescent protein published in 1996, derived from Aequorea victoria. It is reported to be a very rapidly-maturing weak dimer with high acid sensitivity.
   4964..4982    +  misc_feature   MCS (fragment): multiple cloning site
   5003..299     +  CDS            ECFP (across the origin): enhanced CFP mammalian codon-optimized
