[The description below was written by a language model from this plasmid's Addgene catalogue record and pLannotate feature annotations shown in this document.]
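Description:
pCMV_eYFP-eCFP is a 5,423 bp mammalian expression plasmid built on the Clontech peYFP backbone, into which eCFP was added in frame with eYFP. It replicates in E. coli at high copy from a ColE1/pUC-type origin and also carries an f1 phage origin. A single NeoR/KanR gene (Tn5 aminoglycoside phosphotransferase) serves both hosts. The bacterial AmpR (bla) promoter drives it for kanamycin selection, and the adjacent SV40 enhancer/early promoter drives it in mammalian cells for G418 selection, with an HSV TK polyadenylation signal downstream. The short ble, bGH poly(A) and SV40 large T antigen annotations are only fragment matches and do not appear to represent functional elements.

The payload is a roughly 1.5 kb eYFP-eCFP tandem fusion of Aequorea victoria-derived fluorescent proteins, cloned between NheI and NotI sites. It is expressed from the human cytomegalovirus immediate-early enhancer and promoter and terminated by the SV40 poly(A) signal. In the feature table, EYFP comes first, followed by a short remnant of the multiple cloning site that acts as the linker region. The ECFP coding sequence then runs across the numbering origin of the circular map.

The construct is recorded as the control for pCMV-calpainsensor, from work imaging calpain protease activity by multiphoton FRET in living mice. Holding the cyan donor and yellow acceptor in one polypeptide should allow FRET between them. Presumably this fusion lacks the calpain-sensitive sequence of the sensor, so its signal would not depend on calpain cleavage, but the record does not describe the linker composition explicitly.
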