Addgene plasmid #36262: pCMV_eYFP-eCFP
Purpose: Control for pCMV-calpainsensor
Depositing lab: Isabelle Richard. Depositing organization: Genethon. Publication: Imaging calpain protease activity by multiphoton FRET in living mice. Stockholm D, Bartoli M, Sillon G, Bourg N, Davoust J, Richard I. J Mol Biol. 2005 Feb 11;346(1):215-22. Epub 2004 Dec 16. 10.1016/j.jmb.2004.11.039 PubMed 15663939.
Backbone
  Vector backbone: peYFP
  Backbone manufacturer: Clontech
  Total vector size (bp): 5423
  Modifications to backbone: eCFP was added in fusion with eYFP
  Vector type: Mammalian Expression
  Selectable markers: Neomycin (select with G418)
Growth in bacteria
  Bacterial resistance: Kanamycin, 50 μg/mL
  Growth temperature: 37°C
  Growth strain: DH10B
  Copy number: High Copy
Gene/Insert
  Gene/Insert name: eYFP-eCFP
  Species: Aequorea victoria
  Insert size (bp): 1476
  Promoter: CMV
  Cloning method: Restriction Enzyme; 5′ cloning site NheI (not destroyed); 3′ cloning site NotI (not destroyed)
  Sequencing primers: 5′ CMV-F; 3′ SV40pA-R
Terms and licenses: Academic/Nonprofit Terms; Industry Terms: Not Available to Industry
How to cite: pCMV_eYFP-eCFP was a gift from Isabelle Richard (Addgene plasmid # 36262)
