>Addgene plasmid #36262 | pCMV_eYFP-eCFP | addgene partial sequence | sequence record 80137 | CMV-F 5'-CGCAAATGGGCGGTAGGCGTG-3'
ACCGTCAGATCCGCTAGCGCTACCGGTCGCCACCATGGTGAGCAAGGGCGAGGAGCTGTTCACCGGGGTG
GTGCCCATCCTGGTCGAGCTGGACGGCGACGTAAACGGCCACAAGTTCAGCGTGTCCGGCGAGGGCGAGG
GCGATGCCACCTACGGCAAGCTGACCCTGAAGTTCATCTGCACCACCGGCAAGCTGCCCGTGCCCTGGCC
CACCCTCGTGACCACCTTCGGCTACGGCCTGCAGTGCTTCGCCCGCTACCCCGACCACATGAAGCAGCAC
GACTTCTTCAAGTCCGCCATGCCCGAAGGCTACGTCCAGGAGCGCACCATCTTCTTCAAGGACGACGGCA
ACTACAAGACCCGCGCCGAGGTGAAGTTCGAGGGCGACACCCTGGTGAACCGCATCGAGCTGAAGGGCAT
CGACTTCAAGGAGGACGGCAACATCCTGGGGCACAAGCTGGAGTACAACTACAACAGCCACAACGTCTAT
ATCATGGCCGACAAGCAGAAGAACGGCATCAAGGTGAACTTCAAGATCCGCCACAACATCGAGGACGGCA
GCGTGCAGCTCGCCGACCACTACCAGCAGAACACCCCCATCGGCGACGGCCCCGTGCTGCTGCCCGACAA
CCACTACCTGAGCTACCAGTCCGCCCTGAGCAAAGACCCCAACGAGAAGCGCGATCACATGGTCCTGCTG
GAGTTCGTGACCGCCGCCGGGATCACTCTCGGCATGGACGAGCTGTACAAGTCCGGAAGCGGCCAGCA
