>Addgene plasmid #36262 | pCMV_eYFP-eCFP | addgene partial sequence | sequence record 80139 | pEGFP-R 5'-acctctacaaatgtggtatg-3'
GCTTTACTTGTACAGCTCGTCCATGCCGAGAGTGATCCCGGCGGCGGTCACGAACTCCAGCAGGACCATG
TGATCGCGCTTCTCGTTGGGGTCTTTGCTCAGGGCGGACTGGGTGCTCAGGTAGTGGTTGTCGGGCAGCA
GCACGGGGCCGTCGCCGATGGGGGTGTTCTGCTGGTAGTGGTCGGCGAGCTGCACGCTGCCGTCCTCGAT
GTTGTGGCGGATCTTGAAGTTGGCCTTGATGCCGTTCTTCTGCTTGTCGGCGGTGATATAGACGTTGTGG
CTGATGTAGTTGTACTCCAGCTTGTGCCCCAGGATGTTGCCGTCCTCCTTGAAGTCGATGCCCTTCAGCT
CGATGCGGTTCACCAGGGTGTCGCCCTCGAACTTCACCTCGGCGCGGGTCTTGTAGTTGCCGTCGTCCTT
GAAGAAGATGGTGCGCTCCTGGACGTAGCCTTCGGGCATGGCGGACTTGAAGAAGTCGTGCTGCTTCATG
TGGTCGGGGTAGCGGCTGAAGCACTGCACGCCCCAGGTCAGGGTGGTCACGAGGGTGGGCCAGGGCACGG
GCAGCTTGCCGGTGGTGCAGATGAACTTCAGGGTCAGCTTGCCGTAGGTGGCATCGCCCTCGCCCTCGCC
GGACACGCTGAACTTGTGGCCGTTTACGTCGCCGTCCAGCTCGACCAGGATGGGCACCACCCCGGTGAAC
AGCTCCTCGCCCTTGCTCACCATGGTGGCGACCGGTGGATCC
